>Addgene plasmid #76200 | PRPS1 gRNA (BRDN0001147441) | addgene full sequence | sequence record 185378 | Addgene Assembled Sequence
CCCGGGTGCAAAGATGGATAAAGTTTTAAACAGAGAGGAATCTTTGCAGCTAATGGACCTTCTAGGTCTT
GAAAGGAGTGGGAATTGGCTCCGGTGCCCGTCAGTGGGCAGAGCGCACATCGCCCACAGTCCCCGAGAAG
TTGGGGGGAGGGGTCGGCAATTGATCCGGTGCCTAGAGAAGGTGGCGCGGGGTAAACTGGGAAAGTGATG
TCGTGTACTGGCTCCGCCTTTTTCCCGAGGGTGGGGGAGAACCGTATATAAGTGCAGTAGTCGCCGTGAA
CGTTCTTTTTCGCAACGGGTTTGCCGCCAGAACACAGGTAAGTGCCGTGTGTGGTTCCCGCGGGCCTGGC
CTCTTTACGGGTTATGGCCCTTGCGTGCCTTGAATTACTTCCACCTGGCTGCAGTACGTGATTCTTGATC
CCGAGCTTCGGGTTGGAAGTGGGTGGGAGAGTTCGAGGCCTTGCGCTTAAGGAGCCCCTTCGCCTCGTGC
TTGAGTTGAGGCCTGGCCTGGGCGCTGGGGCCGCCGCGTGCGAATCTGGTGGCACCTTCGCGCCTGTCTC
GCTGCTTTCGATAAGTCTCTAGCCATTTAAAATTTTTGATGACCTGCTGCGACGCTTTTTTTCTGGCAAG
ATAGTCTTGTAAATGCGGGCCAAGATCTGCACACTGGTATTTCGGTTTTTGGGGCCGCGGGCGGCGACGG
GGCCCGTGCGTCCCAGCGCACATGTTCGGCGAGGCGGGGCCTGCGAGCGCGGCCACCGAGAATCGGACGG
GGGTAGTCTCAAGCTGGCCGGCCTGCTCTGGTGCCTGGCCTCGCGCCGCCGTGTATCGCCCCGCCCTGGG
CGGCAAGGCTGGCCCGGTCGGCACCAGTTGCGTGAGCGGAAAGATGGCCGCTTCCCGGCCCTGCTGCAGG
GAGCTCAAAATGGAGGACGCGGCGCTCGGGAGAGCGGGCGGGTGAGTCACCCACACAAAGGAAAAGGGCC
TTTCCGTCCTCAGCCGTCGCTTCATGTGACTCCACGGAGTACCGGGCGCCGTCCAGGCACCTCGATTAGT
TCTCGAGCTTTTGGAGTACGTCGTCTTTAGGTTGGGGGGAGGGGTTTTATGCGATGGAGTTTCCCCACAC
TGAGTGGGTGGAGACTGAAGTTAGGCCAGCTTGGCACTTGATGTAATTCTCCTTGGAATTTGCCCTTTTT
GAGTTTGGATCTTGGTTCATTCTCAAGCCTCAGACAGTGGTTCAAAGTTTTTTTCTTCCATTTCAGGTGT
CGTGACGTACGGCCACCATGACCGAGTACAAGCCCACGGTGCGCCTCGCCACCCGCGACGACGTCCCCAG
GGCCGTACGCACCCTCGCCGCCGCGTTCGCCGACTACCCCGCCACGCGCCACACCGTCGATCCGGACCGC
CACATCGAGCGGGTCACCGAGCTGCAAGAACTCTTCCTCACGCGCGTCGGGCTCGACATCGGCAAGGTGT
GGGTCGCGGACGACGGCGCCGCCGTGGCGGTCTGGACCACGCCGGAGAGCGTCGAAGCGGGGGCGGTGTT
CGCCGAGATCGGCCCGCGCATGGCCGAGTTGAGCGGTTCCCGGCTGGCCGCGCAGCAACAGATGGAAGGC
CTCCTGGCGCCGCACCGGCCCAAGGAGCCCGCGTGGTTCCTGGCCACCGTCGGAGTCTCGCCCGACCACC
AGGGCAAGGGTCTGGGCAGCGCCGTCGTGCTCCCCGGAGTGGAGGCGGCCGAGCGCGCCGGGGTGCCCGC
CTTCCTGGAGACCTCCGCGCCCCGCAACCTCCCCTTCTACGAGCGGCTCGGCTTCACCGTCACCGCCGAC
GTCGAGGTGCCCGAAGGACCGCGCACCTGGTGCATGACCCGCAAGCCCGGTGCCTGAACGCGTTAAGTCG
ACAATCAACCTCTGGATTACAAAATTTGTGAAAGATTGACTGGTATTCTTAACTATGTTGCTCCTTTTAC
GCTATGTGGATACGCTGCTTTAATGCCTTTGTATCATGCTATTGCTTCCCGTATGGCTTTCATTTTCTCC
TCCTTGTATAAATCCTGGTTGCTGTCTCTTTATGAGGAGTTGTGGCCCGTTGTCAGGCAACGTGGCGTGG
TGTGCACTGTGTTTGCTGACGCAACCCCCACTGGTTGGGGCATTGCCACCACCTGTCAGCTCCTTTCCGG
GACTTTCGCTTTCCCCCTCCCTATTGCCACGGCGGAACTCATCGCCGCCTGCCTTGCCCGCTGCTGGACA
GGGGCTCGGCTGTTGGGCACTGACAATTCCGTGGTGTTGTCGGGGAAATCATCGTCCTTTCCTTGGCTGC
TCGCCTGTGTTGCCACCTGGATTCTGCGCGGGACGTCCTTCTGCTACGTCCCTTCGGCCCTCAATCCAGC
GGACCTTCCTTCCCGCGGCCTGCTGCCGGCTCTGCGGCCTCTTCCGCGTCTTCGCCTTCGCCCTCAGACG
AGTCGGATCTCCCTTTGGGCCGCCTCCCCGCGTCGACTTTAAGACCAATGACTTACAAGGCAGCTGTAGA
TCTTAGCCACTTTTTAAAAGAAAAGGGGGGACTGGAAGGGCTAATTCACTCCCAACGAAGACAAGATCTG
CTTTTTGCTTGTACTGGGTCTCTCTGGTTAGACCAGATCTGAGCCTGGGAGCTCTCTGGCTAACTAGGGA
ACCCACTGCTTAAGCCTCAATAAAGCTTGCCTTGAGTGCTTCAAGTAGTGTGTGCCCGTCTGTTGTGTGA
CTCTGGTAACTAGAGATCCCTCAGACCCTTTTAGTCAGTGTGGAAAATCTCTAGCAGTACGTATAGTAGT
TCATGTCATCTTATTATTCAGTATTTATAACTTGCAAAGAAATGAATATCAGAGAGTGAGAGGAACTTGT
TTATTGCAGCTTATAATGGTTACAAATAAAGCAATAGCATCACAAATTTCACAAATAAAGCATTTTTTTC
ACTGCATTCTAGTTGTGGTTTGTCCAAACTCATCAATGTATCTTATCATGTCTGGCTCTAGCTATCCCGC
CCCTAACTCCGCCCATCCCGCCCCTAACTCCGCCCAGTTCCGCCCATTCTCCGCCCCATGGCTGACTAAT
TTTTTTTATTTATGCAGAGGCCGAGGCCGCCTCGGCCTCTGAGCTATTCCAGAAGTAGTGAGGAGGCTTT
TTTGGAGGCCTAGGGACGTACCCAATTCGCCCTATAGTGAGTCGTATTACGCGCGCTCACTGGCCGTCGT
TTTACAACGTCGTGACTGGGAAAACCCTGGCGTTACCCAACTTAATCGCCTTGCAGCACATCCCCCTTTC
GCCAGCTGGCGTAATAGCGAAGAGGCCCGCACCGATCGCCCTTCCCAACAGTTGCGCAGCCTGAATGGCG
AATGGG
[124 nt withheld, positions 3367-3490]
C
[91 nt withheld, positions 3492-3582]
A
[49 nt withheld, positions 3584-3632]
CCTTTGACGTTGGAGTCCACGTTCTTT
[37 nt withheld, positions 3660-3696]
ACCCTATCTCGGTCTATTCTTTTGATTTATAAGGGATTTTGCCGATTTCGGCCTATTGGTTAAAAAATGA
GCTGATTTAACAAAAATTTAACGCGAATTTTAACAAAATATTAACGCTTACAATTTAGGTGGCACTTTTC
GGGGAAATGTGCGCGGAACCCCTATTTGTTTATTTTTCTAAATACATTCAAATATGTATCCGCTCATGAG
ACAATAACCCTGATAAATGCTTCAATAATATTGAAAAAGGAAGAGTATGAGTATTCAACATTTCCGTGTC
GCCCTTATTCCCTTTTTTGCGGCATTTTGCCTTCCTGTTTTTGCTCACCCAGAAACGCTGGTGAAAGTAA
AAGATGCTGAAGATCAGTTGGGTGCACGAGTGGGTTACATCGAACTGGATCTCAACAGCGGTAAGATCCT
TGAGAGTTTTCGCCCCGAAGAACGTTTTCCAATGATGAGCACTTTTAAAGTTCTGCTATGTGGCGCGGTA
TTATCCCGTATTGACGCCGGGCAAGAGCAACTCGGTCGCCGCATACACTATTCTCAGAATGACTTGGTTG
AGTACTCACCAGTCACAGAAAAGCATCTTACGGATGGCATGACAGTAAGAGAATTATGCAGTGCTGCCAT
AACCATGAGTGATAACACTGCGGCCAACTTACTTCTGACAACGATCGGAGGACCGAAGGAGCTAACCGCT
TTTTTGCACAACATGGGGGATCATGTAACTCGCCTTGATCGTTGGGAACCGGAGCTGAATGAAGCCATAC
CAAACGACGAGCGTGACACCACGATGCCTGTAGCAATGGCAACAACGTTGCGCAAACTATTAACTGGCGA
ACTACTTACTCTAGCTTCCCGGCAACAATTAATAGACTGGATGGAGGCGGATAAAGTTGCAGGACCACTT
CTGCGCTCGGCCCTTCCGGCTGGCTGGTTTATTGCTGATAAATCTGGAGCCGGTGAGCGTGGGTCTCGCG
GTATCATTGCAGCACTGGGGCCAGATGGTAAGCCCTCCCGTATCGTAGTTATCTACACGACGGGGAGTCA
GGCAACTATGGATGAACGAAATAGACAGATCGCTGAGATAGGTGCCTCACTGATTAAGCATTGGTAACTG
TCAGACCAAGTTTACTCATATATACTTTAGATTGATTTAAAACTTCATTTTTAATTTAAAAGGATCTAGG
TGAAGATCCTTTTTGATAATCTCATGACCAAAATCCCTTAACGTGAGTTTTCGTTCCACTGAGCGTCAGA
CCCCGTAGAAAAGATCAAAGGATCTTCTTGAGATCCTTTTTTTCTGCGCGTAATCTGCTGCTTGCAAACA
AAAAAACCACCGCTACCAGCGGTGGTTTGTTTGCCGGATCAAGAGCTACCAACTCTTTTTCCGAAGGTAA
CTGGCTTCAGCAGAGCGCAGATACCAAATACTGTTCTTCTAGTGTAGCCGTAGTTAGGCCACCACTTCAA
GAACTCTGTAGCACCGCCTACATACCTCGCTCTGCTAATCCTGTTACCAGTGGCTGCTGCCAGTGGCGAT
AAGTCGTGTCTTACCGGGTTGGACTCAAGACGATAGTTACCGGATAAGGCGCAGCGGTCGGGCTGAACGG
GGGGTTCGTGCACACAGCCCAGCTTGGAGCGAACGACCTACACCGAACTGAGATACCTACAGCGTGAGCT
ATGAGAAAGCGCCACGCTTCCCGAAGGGAGAAAGGCGGACAGGTATCCGGTAAGCGGCAGGGTCGGAACA
GGAGAGCGCACGAGGGAGCTTCCAGGGGGAAACGCCTGGTATCTTTATAGTCCTGTCGGGTTTCGCCACC
TCTGACTTGAGCGTCGATTTTTGTGATGCTCGTCAGGGGGGCGGAGCCTATGGAAAAACGCCAGCAACGC
GGCCTTTTTACGGTTCCTGGCCTTTTGCTGGCCTTTTGCTCACATGTTCTTTCCTGCGTTATCCCCTGAT
TCTGTGGATAACCGTATTACCGCCTTTGAGTGAGCTGATACCGCTCGCCGCAGCCGAACGACCGAGCGCA
GCGAGTCAGTGAGCGAGGAAGCGGAAGAGCGCCCAATACGCAAACCGCCTCTCCCCGCGCGTTGGCCGAT
TCATTAATGCAGCTGGCACGACAGGTTTCCCGACTGGAAAGCGGGCAGTGAGCGCAACGCAATTAATGTG
AGTTAGCTCACTCATTAGGCACCCCAGGCTTTACACTTTATGCTTCCGGCTCGTATGTTGTGTGGAATTG
TGAGCGGATAACAATTTCACACAGGAAACAGCTATGACCATGATTACGCCAAGCGCGCAATTAACCCTCA
CTAAAGGGAACAAAAGCTGGAGCTGCAAGCTTAATGTAGTCTTATGCAATACTCTTGTAGTCTTGCAACA
TGGTAACGATGAGTTAGCAACATGCCTTACAAGGAGAGAAAAAGCACCGTGCATGCCGATTGGTGGAAGT
AAGGTGGTACGATCGTGCCTTATTAGGAAGGCAACAGACGGGTCTGACATGGATTGGACGAACCACTGAA
TTGCCGCATTGCAGAGATATTGTATTTAAGTGCCTAGCTCGATACATAAACGGGTCTCTCTGGTTAGACC
AGATCTGAGCCTGGGAGCTCTCTGGCTAACTAGGGAACCCACTGCTTAAGCCTCAATAAAGCTTGCCTTG
AGTGCTTCAAGTAGTGTGTGCCCGTCTGTTGTGTGACTCTGGTAACTAGAGATCCCTCAGACCCTTTTAG
TCAGTGTGGAAAATCTCTAGCAGTGGCGCCCGAACAGGGACTTGAAAGCGAAAGGGAAACCAGAGGAGCT
CTCTCGACGCAGGACTCGGCTTGCTGAAGCGCGCACGGCAAGAGGCGAGGGGCGGCGACTGGTGAGTACG
CCAAAAATTTTGACTAGCGGAGGCTAGAAGGAGAGAGATGGGTGCGAGAGCGTCAGTATTAAGCGGGGGA
GAATTAGATCGCGATGGGAAAAAATTCGGTTAAGGCCAGGGGGAAAGAAAAAATATAAATTAAAACATAT
AGTATGGGCAAGCAGGGAGCTAGAACGATTCGCAGTTAATCCTGGCCTGTTAGAAACATCAGAAGGCTGT
AGACAAATACTGGGACAGCTACAACCATCCCTTCAGACAGGATCAGAAGAACTTAGATCATTATATAATA
CAGTAGCAACCCTCTATTGTGTGCATCAAAGGATAGAGATAAAAGACACCAAGGAAGCTTTAGACAAGAT
AGAGGAAGAGCAAAACAAAAGTAAGACCACCGCACAGCAAGCGGCCGCTGATCTTCAGACCTGGAGGAGG
AGATATGAGGGACAATTGGAGAAGTGAATTATATAAATATAAAGTAGTAAAAATTGAACCATTAGGAGTA
GCACCCACCAAGGCAAAGAGAAGAGTGGTGCAGAGAGAAAAAAGAGCAGTGGGAATAGGAGCTTTGTTCC
TTGGGTTCTTGGGAGCAGCAGGAAGCACTATGGGCGCAGCGTCAATGACGCTGACGGTACAGGCCAGACA
ATTATTGTCTGGTATAGTGCAGCAGCAGAACAATTTGCTGAGGGCTATTGAGGCGCAACAGCATCTGTTG
CAACTCACAGTCTGGGGCATCAAGCAGCTCCAGGCAAGAATCCTGGCTGTGGAAAGATACCTAAAGGATC
AACAGCTCCTGGGGATTTGGGGTTGCTCTGGAAAACTCATTTGCACCACTGCTGTGCCTTGGAATGCTAG
TTGGAGTAATAAATCTCTGGAACAGATTTGGAATCACACGACCTGGATGGAGTGGGACAGAGAAATTAAC
AATTACACAAGCTTAATACACTCCTTAATTGAAGAATCGCAAAACCAGCAAGAAAAGAATGAACAAGAAT
TATTGGAATTAGATAAATGGGCAAGTTTGTGGAATTGGTTTAACATAACAAATTGGCTGTGGTATATAAA
ATTATTCATAATGATAGTAGGAGGCTTGGTAGGTTTAAGAATAGTTTTTGCTGTACTTTCTATAGTGAAT
AGAGTTAGGCAGGGATATTCACCATTATCGTTTCAGACCCACCTCCCAACCCCGAGGGGACCCAGAGAGG
GCCTATTTCCCATGATTCCTTCATATTTGCATATACGATACAAGGCTGTTAGAGAGATAATTAGAATTAA
TTTGACTGTAAACACAAAGATATTAGTACAAAATACGTGACGTAGAAAGTAATAATTTCTTGGGTAGTTT
GCAGTTTTAAAATTATGTTTTAAAATGGACTATCATATGCTTACCGTAACTTGAAAGTATTTCGATTTCT
TGGCTTTATATATCTTGTGGAAAGGACGAAACACCGGCTTGGCTGAGATTGGCGCCGTTTTAGAGCTAGA
AATAGCAAGTTAAAATAAGGCTAGTCCGTTATCAACTTGAAAAAGTGGCACCGAGTCGGTGCTTTTTTAA
GCTTGGCGTAACTAGATCTTGAGACAAATGGCAGTATTCATCCACAATTTTAAAAGAAAAGGGGGGATTG
GGGGGTACAGTGCAGGGGAAAGAATAGTAGACATAATAGCAACAGACATACAAACTAAAGAATTACAAAA
ACAAATTACAAAAATTCAAAATTTTCGGGTTTATTACAGGGACAGCAGAGATCCACTTTGGCGCCGGCTC
GAGGGGG
Features (pLannotate 1.2.2; 29 found; start..end, strand, type, name):
     14..80      +  CDS            small t antigen (fragment): SV40 (simian virus 40) small t antigen
    106..317     +  promoter       EF-1α core promoter: core promoter for human elongation factor EF-1α
    318..1256    +  intron         EF-1α intron A: intron upstream of the start codon of human EF-1α
   1278..1877    +  CDS            PuroR (fragment): puromycin N-acetyltransferase; pac from Streptomyces; confers resistance to puromycin
   1893..2481    +  misc_feature   WPRE: woodchuck hepatitis virus posttranscriptional regulatory element
   2532..2551    +  misc_feature   cPPT/CTS (fragment): central polypurine tract and central termination sequence of HIV-1
   2553..2786    +  LTR            3' LTR (ΔU3): self-inactivating 3' long terminal repeat (LTR) from HIV-1
   2864..2985    +  polyA_signal   SV40 poly(A) signal: SV40 polyadenylation signal
   3025..3160    +  rep_origin     SV40 ori: SV40 origin of replication
   3181..3199    -  promoter       T7 promoter: promoter for bacteriophage T7 RNA polymerase
   3207..3362    +  CDS            lacZα (fragment): LacZα fragment of β-galactosidase; lacZ fragment
   3367..3795    +  rep_origin     f1 ori (sequence partly withheld): f1 bacteriophage origin of replication; arrow indicates direction of (+) strand synthesis
   3848..3952    +  promoter       AmpR promoter: bla
   3953..4813    +  CDS            AmpR: β-lactamase; bla; confers resistance to ampicillin, carbenicillin, and related antibiotics
   4984..5572    +  rep_origin     ori: high-copy-number ColE1/pMB1/pBR322/pUC origin of replication
   5755..5847    +  CDS            lacI (fragment): lac repressor; lacI; The lac repressor binds to the lac operator to inhibit transcription in E. coli. This inhibition can be relieved by adding lactose or isopropyl-β-D-thiogalactopyranoside (IPTG).
   5860..5881    +  protein_bind   CAP binding site: CAP binding activates transcription in the presence of cAMP. E. coli catabolite activator protein
   5896..5926    +  promoter       lac promoter: promoter for the E. coli lac operon
   5934..5950    +  protein_bind   lac operator: The lac repressor binds to the lac operator to inhibit transcription in E. coli. This inhibition can be relieved by adding lactose or isopropyl-β-D-thiogalactopyranoside (IPTG). lac repressor encoded by lacI
   5995..6013    +  promoter       T3 promoter: promoter for bacteriophage T3 RNA polymerase
   6041..6267    +  promoter       RSV promoter: Rous sarcoma virus enhancer/promoter
   6268..6448    +  LTR            5' LTR (truncated): truncated 5' long terminal repeat (LTR) from HIV-1
   6495..6620    +  misc_feature   HIV-1 Ψ: packaging signal of human immunodeficiency virus type 1
   6604..6967    +  CDS            HIV-1 gag (fragment): gag protein from human immunodeficiency virus 1; gag
   7113..7346    +  misc_feature   RRE: The Rev response element (RRE) of HIV-1 allows for Rev-dependent mRNA export from the nucleus to the cytoplasm.
   7723..7749    +  CDS            Rev (fragment): human immunodeficiency virus 1 (HIV-1) Rev protein; rev; enhances nuclear export of unspliced and incompletely spliced viral mRNAs
   7753..7993    +  promoter       U6 promoter: RNA polymerase III promoter for human U6 snRNA
   8023..8098    +  misc_RNA       gRNA scaffold: guide RNA scaffold for the Streptococcus pyogenes CRISPR/Cas9 system
   8154..8271    +  misc_feature   cPPT/CTS: central polypurine tract and central termination sequence of HIV-1
