[The description below was written by a language model from this plasmid's Addgene catalogue record and pLannotate feature annotations shown in this document.]
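Description:
PRPS1 gRNA (BRDN0001147441) is a third-generation lentiviral CRISPR guide plasmid built on the lentiGuide-Puro backbone. It expresses a single guide RNA against human PRPS1, designed on the NM_002764.3 reference transcript. In bacteria it is maintained at high copy through a ColE1/pUC-type origin and selected with ampicillin via the β-lactamase gene. The backbone also carries an f1 origin, an SV40 origin and remnants of lac, T7 and T3 cloning-vector sequences that play no role in the payload.

The viral genome is transcribed from an RSV promoter fused to a truncated HIV-1 5' LTR, which makes production Tat-independent. This is followed by the Ψ packaging signal with a partial gag sequence, the Rev response element for Rev-dependent nuclear export, and a cPPT/CTS element that aids nuclear import. The genome ends in a self-inactivating ΔU3 3' LTR with a downstream SV40 polyadenylation signal.

Two expression units sit between the LTRs. A human U6 RNA polymerase III promoter drives the PRPS1-specific spacer joined to the Streptococcus pyogenes Cas9 guide scaffold. An EF-1α core promoter with its intron A drives puromycin N-acetyltransferase, stabilised by a WPRE, so that transduced mammalian cells can be selected with puromycin.

The plasmid does not encode Cas9, so it must be used with a separate Cas9 vector or in cells that already express the nuclease. It belongs to a human kinome gRNA collection associated with work on optimised sgRNA design, and it is suited to knockout of PRPS1 in human cells.
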