Addgene plasmid #76200: PRPS1 gRNA (BRDN0001147441)
Purpose: 3rd generation lentiviral gRNA plasmid targeting human PRPS1
Depositing lab: John Doench & David Root. Depositing organization: Broad Institute. Publication: Optimized sgRNA design to maximize activity and minimize off-target effects of CRISPR-Cas9. Doench JG, Fusi N, Sullender M, Hegde M, Vaimberg EW, Donovan KF, Smith I, Tothova Z, Wilen C, Orchard R, Virgin HW, Listgarten J, Root DE. Nat Biotechnol. 2016 Jan 18. doi: 10.1038/nbt.3437. PubMed 26780180.
Backbone
  Vector backbone: lentiGuide-Puro
  Backbone manufacturer: Zhang Lab (Addgene plasmid # 52963)
  Vector type: Mammalian Expression, Lentiviral, CRISPR
  Selectable markers: Puromycin
Growth in bacteria
  Bacterial resistance: Ampicillin, 100 μg/mL
  Growth temperature: 37°C
  Growth strain: DH5alpha
  Copy number: High Copy
Gene/Insert
  Gene/Insert name: PRPS1 (alt names: PRPS1; NM_002764.3)
  gRNA/shRNA sequence: GCTTGGCTGAGATTGGCGCC
  Species: H. sapiens (human)
  Entrez Gene: PRPS1 (a.k.a. ARTS, CMTX5, DFN2, DFNX1, PPRibP, PRS-I, PRSI)
  Promoter: hU6
  Cloning method: Unknown
  Sequencing primers: 5′ U6-F; 3′ pS2-R
Terms and licenses: Academic/Nonprofit Terms; Industry Terms: Not Available to Industry
Depositor comments: The gRNA was designed to target the following Genbank reference sequence(s): NM_002764.3. Note that this plasmid does NOT contain Cas9. It should be used in conjunction with lentiCas9-Blast (Addgene #52962) or otherwise with cell lines already expressing Cas9. Browse the full kinome gRNA library at http://www.addgene.org/pooled-library/broadgpp-human-kinome/ or visit http://www.broadinstitute.org/rnai/public/ for detailed protocols and information.
How to cite: PRPS1 gRNA (BRDN0001147441) was a gift from John Doench & David Root (Addgene plasmid # 76200 ; http://n2t.net/addgene:76200 ; RRID:Addgene_76200)
