>Addgene plasmid #76200 | PRPS1 gRNA (BRDN0001147441) | depositor partial sequence | sequence record 143660 | Target Sequence
GCTTGGCTGAGATTGGCGCC
