>Addgene plasmid #76200 | PRPS1 gRNA (BRDN0001147441) | addgene partial sequence | sequence record 185377 | hU6-F
CGTAGAAAGTAATAATTTCTTGGGTAGTTTGCAGTTTTAAAATTATGTTTTAAAATGGACTATCATATGC
TTACCGTAACTTGAAAGTATTTCGATTTCTTGGCTTTATATATCTTGTGGAAAGGACGAAACACCGGCTT
GGCTGAGATTGGCGCCGTTTTAGAGCTAGAAATAGCAAGTTAAAATAAGGCTAGTCCGTTATCAACTTGA
AAAAGTGGCACCGAGTCGGTGCTTTTTTAAGCTTGGCGTAACTAGATCTTGAGACAAATGGCAGTATTCA
TCCACAATTTTAAAAGAAAAGGGGGGATTGGGGGGTACAGTGCAGGGGAAAGAATAGTAGACATAATAGC
AACAGACATACAAACTAAAGAATTACAAAAACAAATTACAAAAATTCAAAATTTTCGGGTTTATTACAGG
GACAGCAGAGATCCACTTTGGCGCCGGCTCGAGGGGGCCCGGGTGCAAAGATGGATAAAGTTTTAAACAG
AGAGGAATCTTTGCAGCTAATGGACCTTCTAGGTCTTGAAAGGAGTGGGAATTGGCTCCGGTGCCCGTCA
GTGGGCAGAG
